>Addgene plasmid #247341 | pEF1-EGFP-fibrillarin-FRT | addgene full sequence | sequence record 492508 | Addgene NGS Result
GCCATTTAAAATTTTTGATGACCTGCTGCGACGCTTTTTTTCTGGCAAGATAGTCTTGTAAATGCGGGCC
AAGATCTGCACACTGGTATTTCGGTTTTTGGGGCCGCGGGCGGCGACGGGGCCCGTGCGTCCCAGCGCAC
ATGTTCGGCGAGGCGGGGCCTGCGAGCGCGGCCACCGAGAATCGGACGGGGGTAGTCTCAAGCTGGCCGG
CCTGCTCTGGTGCCTGGCCTCGCGCCGCCGTGTATCGCCCCGCCCTGGGCGGCAAGGCTGGCCCGGTCGG
CACCAGTTGCGTGAGCGGAAAGATGGCCGCTTCCCGGCCCTGCTGCAGGGAGCTCAAAATGGAGGACGCG
GCGCTCGGGAGAGCGGGCGGGTGAGTCACCCACACAAAGGAAAAGGGCCTTTCCGTCCTCAGCCGTCGCT
TCATGTGACTCCACGGAGTACCGGGCGCCGTCCAGGCACCTCGATTAGTTCTCGAGCTTTTGGAGTACGT
CGTCTTTAGGTTGGGGGGAGGGGTTTTATGCGATGGAGTTTCCCCACACTGAGTGGGTGGAGACTGAAGT
TAGGCCAGCTTGGCACTTGATGTAATTCTCCTTGGAATTTGCCCTTTTTGAGTTTGGATCTTGGTTCATT
CTCAAGCCTCAGACAGTGGTTCAAAGTTTTTTTCTTCCATTTCAGGTGTCGTGAGGAATTAGCTTGGTAC
TAATACGACTCACTATAGGGAGACCCAAGCTGGCTAGGTAAGCTTGGTACCGAGCTCGGATCCACTAGTC
CAGTGTGGTGGAATTCTGCAGATCCGGTCGCCACCATGGTGAGCAAGGGCGAGGAGCTGTTCACCGGGGT
GGTGCCCATCCTGGTCGAGCTGGACGGCGACGTAAACGGCCACAAGTTCAGCGTGTCCGGCGAGGGCGAG
GGCGATGCCACCTACGGCAAGCTGACCCTGAAGTTCATCTGCACCACCGGCAAGCTGCCCGTGCCCTGGC
CCACCCTCGTGACCACCCTGACCTACGGCGTGCAGTGCTTCAGCCGCTACCCCGACCACATGAAGCAGCA
CGACTTCTTCAAGTCCGCCATGCCCGAAGGCTACGTCCAGGAGCGCACCATCTTCTTCAAGGACGACGGC
AACTACAAGACCCGCGCCGAGGTGAAGTTCGAGGGCGACACCCTGGTGAACCGCATCGAGCTGAAGGGCA
TCGACTTCAAGGAGGACGGCAACATCCTGGGGCACAAGCTGGAGTACAACTACAACAGCCACAACGTCTA
TATCATGGCCGACAAGCAGAAGAACGGCATCAAGGTGAACTTCAAGATCCGCCACAACATCGAGGACGGC
AGCGTGCAGCTCGCCGACCACTACCAGCAGAACACCCCCATCGGCGACGGCCCCGTGCTGCTGCCCGACA
ACCACTACCTGAGCACCCAGTCCGCCCTGAGCAAAGACCCCAACGAGAAGCGCGATCACATGGTCCTGCT
GGAGTTCGTGACCGCCGCCGGGATCACTCTCGGCATGGACGAGCTGTACAAGTCCGGACTCAGATCTCGA
GCTCAAGCTTCGAATTCTGCAGTCGACGGTACCATGAAGCCAGGATTCAGTCCCCGTGGGGGTGGCTTTG
GCGGCCGAGGGGGCTTTGGTGACCGTGGTGGTCGTGGAGGCCGAGGGGGCTTTGGCGGGGGCCGAGGTCG
AGGCGGAGGCTTTAGAGGTCGTGGACGAGGAGGAGGTGGAGGCGGCGGCGGCGGTGGAGGAGGAGGAAGA
GGTGGTGGAGGCTTCCATTCTGGTGGCAACCGGGGTCGTGGTCGGGGAGGAAAAAGAGGAAACCAGTCGG
GGAAGAATGTGATGGTGGAGCCGCATCGGCATGAGGGTGTCTTCATTTGTCGAGGAAAGGAAGATGCACT
GGTCACCAAGAACCTGGTCCCTGGGGAATCAGTTTATGGAGAGAAGAGAGTCTCGATTTCGGAAGGAGAT
GACAAAATTGAGTACCGAGCCTGGAACCCCTTCCGCTCCAAGCTAGCAGCAGCAATCCTGGGTGGTGTGG
ACCAGATCCACATCAAACCGGGGGCTAAGGTTCTCTACCTCGGGGCTGCCTCGGGCACCACGGTCTCCCA
TGTCTCTGACATCGTTGGTCCGGATGGTCTAGTCTATGCAGTCGAGTTCTCCCACCGCTCTGGCCGTGAC
CTCATTAACTTGGCCAAGAAGAGGACCAACATCATTCCTGTGATCGAGGATGCTCGACACCCACACAAAT
ACCGCATGCTCATCGCAATGGTGGATGTGATCTTTGCTGATGTGGCCCAGCCAGACCAGACCCGGATTGT
GGCCCTGAATGCCCACACCTTCCTGCGTAATGGAGGACACTTTGTGATTTCCATTAAGGCCAACTGCATT
GACTCCACAGCCTCAGCCGAGGCCGTGTTTGCCTCCGAAGTGAAAAAGATGCAACAGGAGAACATGAAGC
CGCAGGAGCAGTTGACCCTTGAGCCATATGAAAGAGACCATGCCGTGGTCGTGGGAGTGTACAGGCCACC
CCCCAAGGTGAAGAACTGAGGATCATCCAGCACAGTGGCGGCCGCTCGAGTCTAGAGGGCCCGCGGTTCG
AAGGTAAGCCTATCCCTAACCCTCTCCTCGGTCTCGATTCTACGCGTACCGGTTAGTAATGAGTTTAAAC
CCGCTGATCAGCCTCGACTGTGCCTTCTAGTTGCCAGCCATCTGTTGTTTGCCCCTCCCCCGTGCCTTCC
TTGACCCTGGAAGGTGCCACTCCCACTGTCCTTTCCTAATAAAATGAGGAAATTGCATCGCATTGTCTGA
GTAGGTGTCATTCTATTCTGGGGGGTGGGGTGGGGCAGGACAGCAAGGGGGAGGATTGGGAAGACAATAG
CAGGCATGCTGGGGATGCGGTGGGCTCTATGGCTTCTGAGGCGGAAAGAACCAGCTGGGGCTCTAGGGGG
TATCCCC
[124 nt withheld, positions 2948-3071]
C
[91 nt withheld, positions 3073-3163]
AGGGTGATGGTTCACGTACCTAGAAGTTCCTATTCCGAAGTTCCTATTCTCTAGAAAGTATAGGAACTTC
CTTGGCCAAAAAGCCTGAACTCACCGCGACGTCTGTCGAGAAGTTTCTGATCGAAAAGTTCGACAGCGTC
TCCGACCTGATGCAGCTCTCGGAGGGCGAAGAATCTCGTGCTTTCAGCTTCGATGTAGGAGGGCGTGGAT
ATGTCCTGCGGGTAAATAGCTGCGCCGATGGTTTCTACAAAGATCGTTATGTTTATCGGCACTTTGCATC
GGCCGCGCTCCCGATTCCGGAAGTGCTTGACATTGGGGAATTCAGCGAGAGCCTGACCTATTGCATCTCC
CGCCGTGCACAGGGTGTCACGTTGCAAGACCTGCCTGAAACCGAACTGCCCGCTGTTCTGCAGCCGGTCG
CGGAGGCCATGGATGCGATCGCTGCGGCCGATCTTAGCCAGACGAGCGGGTTCGGCCCATTCGGACCGCA
AGGAATCGGTCAATACACTACATGGCGTGATTTCATATGCGCGATTGCTGATCCCCATGTGTATCACTGG
CAAACTGTGATGGACGACACCGTCAGTGCGTCCGTCGCGCAGGCTCTCGATGAGCTGATGCTTTGGGCCG
AGGACTGCCCCGAAGTCCGGCACCTCGTGCACGCGGATTTCGGCTCCAACAATGTCCTGACGGACAATGG
CCGCATAACAGCGGTCATTGACTGGAGCGAGGCGATGTTCGGGGATTCCCAATACGAGGTCGCCAACATC
TTCTTCTGGAGGCCGTGGTTGGCTTGTATGGAGCAGCAGACGCGCTACTTCGAGCGGAGGCATCCGGAGC
TTGCAGGATCGCCGCGGCTCCGGGCGTATATGCTCCGCATTGGTCTTGACCAACTCTATCAGAGCTTGGT
TGACGGCAATTTCGATGATGCAGCTTGGGCGCAGGGTCGATGCGACGCAATCGTCCGATCCGGAGCCGGG
ACTGTCGGGCGTACACAAATCGCCCGCAGAAGCGCGGCCGTCTGGACCGATGGCTGTGTAGAAGTACTCG
CCGATAGTGGAAACCGACGCCCCAGCACTCGTCCGAGGGCAAAGGAATAGCACGTACTACGAGATTTCGA
TTCCACCGCCGCCTTCTATGAAAGGTTGGGCTTCGGAATCGTTTTCCGGGACGCCGGCTGGATGATCCTC
CAGCGCGGGGATCTCATGCTGGAGTTCTTCGCCCACCCCAACTTGTTTATTGCAGCTTATAATGGTTACA
AATAAAGCAATAGCATCACAAATTTCACAAATAAAGCATTTTTTTCACTGCATTCTAGTTGTGGTTTGTC
CAAACTCATCAATGTATCTTATCATGTCTGTATACCGTCGACCTCTAGCTAGAGCTTGGCGTAATCATGG
TCATAGCTGTTTCCTGTGTGAAATTGTTATCCGCTCACAATTCCACACAACATACGAGCCGGAAGCATAA
AGTGTAAAGCCTGGGGTGCCTAATGAGTGAGCTAACTCACATTAATTGCGTTGCGCTCACTGCCCGCTTT
CCAGTCGGGAAACCTGTCGTGCCAGCTGCATTAATGAATCGGCCAACGCGCGGGGAGAGGCGGTTTGCGT
ATTGGGCGCTCTTCCGCTTCCTCGCTCACTGACTCGCTGCGCTCGGTCGTTCGGCTGCGGCGAGCGGTAT
CAGCTCACTCAAAGGCGGTAATACGGTTATCCACAGAATCAGGGGATAACGCAGGAAAGAACATGTGAGC
AAAAGGCCAGCAAAAGGCCAGGAACCGTAAAAAGGCCGCGTTGCTGGCGTTTTTCCATAGGCTCCGCCCC
CCTGACGAGCATCACAAAAATCGACGCTCAAGTCAGAGGTGGCGAAACCCGACAGGACTATAAAGATACC
AGGCGTTTCCCCCTGGAAGCTCCCTCGTGCGCTCTCCTGTTCCGACCCTGCCGCTTACCGGATACCTGTC
CGCCTTTCTCCCTTCGGGAAGCGTGGCGCTTTCTCATAGCTCACGCTGTAGGTATCTCAGTTCGGTGTAG
GTCGTTCGCTCCAAGCTGGGCTGTGTGCACGAACCCCCCGTTCAGCCCGACCGCTGCGCCTTATCCGGTA
ACTATCGTCTTGAGTCCAACCCGGTAAGACACGACTTATCGCCACTGGCAGCAGCCACTGGTAACAGGAT
TAGCAGAGCGAGGTATGTAGGCGGTGCTACAGAGTTCTTGAAGTGGTGGCCTAACTACGGCTACACTAGA
AGAACAGTATTTGGTATCTGCGCTCTGCTGAAGCCAGTTACCTTCGGAAAAAGAGTTGGTAGCTCTTGAT
CCGGCAAACAAACCACCGCTGGTAGCGGTGGTTTTTTTGTTTGCAAGCAGCAGATTACGCGCAGAAAAAA
AGGATCTCAAGAAGATCCTTTGATCTTTTCTACGGGGTCTGACGCTCAGTGGAACGAAAACTCACGTTAA
GGGATTTTGGTCATGAGATTATCAAAAAGGATCTTCACCTAGATCCTTTTAAATTAAAAATGAAGTTTTA
AATCAATCTAAAGTATATATGAGTAAACTTGGTCTGACAGTTACCAATGCTTAATCAGTGAGGCACCTAT
CTCAGCGATCTGTCTATTTCGTTCATCCATAGTTGCCTGACTCCCCGTCGTGTAGATAACTACGATACGG
GAGGGCTTACCATCTGGCCCCAGTGCTGCAATGATACCGCGAGACCCACGCTCACCGGCTCCAGATTTAT
CAGCAATAAACCAGCCAGCCGGAAGGGCCGAGCGCAGAAGTGGTCCTGCAACTTTATCCGCCTCCATCCA
GTCTATTAATTGTTGCCGGGAAGCTAGAGTAAGTAGTTCGCCAGTTAATAGTTTGCGCAACGTTGTTGCC
ATTGCTACAGGCATCGTGGTGTCACGCTCGTCGTTTGGTATGGCTTCATTCAGCTCCGGTTCCCAACGAT
CAAGGCGAGTTACATGATCCCCCATGTTGTGCAAAAAAGCGGTTAGCTCCTTCGGTCCTCCGATCGTTGT
CAGAAGTAAGTTGGCCGCAGTGTTATCACTCATGGTTATGGCAGCACTGCATAATTCTCTTACTGTCATG
CCATCCGTAAGATGCTTTTCTGTGACTGGTGAGTACTCAACCAAGTCATTCTGAGAATAGTGTATGCGGC
GACCGAGTTGCTCTTGCCCGGCGTCAATACGGGATAATACCGCGCCACATAGCAGAACTTTAAAAGTGCT
CATCATTGGAAAACGTTCTTCGGGGCGAAAACTCTCAAGGATCTTACCGCTGTTGAGATCCAGTTCGATG
TAACCCACTCGTGCACCCAACTGATCTTCAGCATCTTTTACTTTCACCAGCGTTTCTGGGTGAGCAAAAA
CAGGAAGGCAAAATGCCGCAAAAAAGGGAATAAGGGCGACACGGAAATGTTGAATACTCATACTCTTCCT
TTTTCAATATTATTGAAGCATTTATCAGGGTTATTGTCTCATGAGCGGATACATATTTGAATGTATTTAG
AAAAATAAACAAATAGGGGTTCCGCGCACATTTCCCCGAAAAGTGCCACCTGACGTCGACGGATCGGGAG
ATCTCCCGATCCCCTATGGTGCACTCTCAGTACAATCTGCTCTGATGCCGCATAGTTAAGCCAGTATCTG
CTCCCTGCTTGTGTGTTGGAGGTCGCTGAGTAGTGCGCGAGCAAAATTTAAGCTACAACAAGGCAAGGCT
TGACCGACAATTGCATGAAGAATCTGCTTAGGGTTAGGCGTTTTGCGCTGCTTCGCGATGTACGGGCCAG
ATATACGCGTTGACATTGATTATTGACTAGGCTTTTGCAAAAAGCTTTGCAAAGATGGATAAAGTTTTAA
ACAGAGAGGAATCTTTGCAGCTAATGGACCTTCTAGGTCTTGAAAGGAGTGGGAATTGGCTCCGGTGCCC
GTCAGTGGGCAGAGCGCACATCGCCCACAGTCCCCGAGAAGTTGGGGGGAGGGGTCGGCAATTGAACCGG
TGCCTAGAGAAGGTGGCGCGGGGTAAACTGGGAAAGTGATGTCGTGTACTGGCTCCGCCTTTTTCCCGAG
GGTGGGGGAGAACCGTATATAAGTGCAGTAGTCGCCGTGAACGTTCTTTTTCGCAACGGGTTTGCCGCCA
GAACACAGGTAAGTGCCGTGTGTGGTTCCCGCGGGCCTGGCCTCTTTACGGGTTATGGCCCTTGCGTGCC
TTGAATTACTTCCACCTGGCTGCAGTACGTGATTCTTGATCCCGAGCTTCGGGTTGGAAGTGGGTGGGAG
AGTTCGAGGCCTTGCGCTTAAGGAGCCCCTTCGCCTCGTGCTTGAGTTGAGGCCTGGCCTGGGCGCTGGG
GCCGCCGCGTGCGAATCTGGTGGCACCTTCGCGCCTGTCTCGCTGCTTTCGATAAGTCTCTA
Features (pLannotate 1.2.2; 23 found; start..end, strand, type, name):
    701..719     +  promoter       T7 promoter: promoter for bacteriophage T7 RNA polymerase
    806..1522    +  CDS            EGFP: EGFP is a basic (constitutively fluorescent) green fluorescent protein published in 1996, derived from Aequorea victoria. It is reported to be a rapidly-maturing weak dimer with moderate acid sensitivity.
   1523..1573    +  misc_feature   MCS (fragment): multiple cloning site
   1574..2536    +  CDS            FBL: FBRL_HUMAN - Also known as FIB1, FLRN. Experimental evidence at protein level: Swiss-Prot protein existence level 1. S-adenosyl-L-methionine-dependent methyltransferase that has the ability to methylate both RNAs and proteins (PubMed:24352239, PubMed:30540930, PubMed:32017898). Involved in pre-rRNA processing by catalyzing the site-specific 2'-hydroxyl methylation of ribose moieties in pre-ribosomal RNA (PubMed:30540930). Site specificity is provided by a guide RNA that base pairs with the substrate (By similarity). Methylation occurs at a characteristic distance from the sequence involved in
   2593..2634    +  CDS            V5 tag: epitope tag from simian virus 5
   2678..2902    +  polyA_signal   bGH poly(A) signal: bovine growth hormone polyadenylation signal
   2906..2927    +  promoter       SV40 promoter (fragment): SV40 enhancer and early promoter
   2948..3181    +  rep_origin     f1 ori (fragment) (sequence partly withheld): f1 bacteriophage origin of replication; arrow indicates direction of (+) strand synthesis
   3186..3233    +  protein_bind   FRT: FLP-mediated recombination occurs in the 8-bp core sequence TCTAGAAA (Turan and Bode, 2011). FLP recombinase from the Saccharomyces cerevisiae 2μ plasmid
   3241..4263    +  CDS            HygR: aminoglycoside phosphotransferase from E. coli; aph(4)-Ia; confers resistance to hygromycin
   4273..4398    +  CDS            ble (fragment): BLE_KLEPN - Experimental evidence at protein level: Swiss-Prot protein existence level 1. Binding protein with a strong affinity to the bleomycin family of antibiotics. Binds to CL990; an antimitotic-antibiotic compound. From Klebsiella pneumoniae.
   4393..4514    +  polyA_signal   SV40 poly(A) signal: SV40 polyadenylation signal
   4587..4603    -  protein_bind   lac operator: The lac repressor binds to the lac operator to inhibit transcription in E. coli. This inhibition can be relieved by adding lactose or isopropyl-β-D-thiogalactopyranoside (IPTG). lac repressor encoded by lacI
   4611..4641    -  promoter       lac promoter: promoter for the E. coli lac operon
   4656..4677    -  protein_bind   CAP binding site: CAP binding activates transcription in the presence of cAMP. E. coli catabolite activator protein
   4690..4782    -  CDS            lacI (fragment): lac repressor; lacI; The lac repressor binds to the lac operator to inhibit transcription in E. coli. This inhibition can be relieved by adding lactose or isopropyl-β-D-thiogalactopyranoside (IPTG).
   4965..5553    -  rep_origin     ori: high-copy-number ColE1/pMB1/pBR322/pUC origin of replication
   5724..6584    -  CDS            AmpR: β-lactamase; bla; confers resistance to ampicillin, carbenicillin, and related antibiotics
   6585..6689    -  promoter       AmpR promoter: bla
   6748..6800    -  misc_feature   bom (fragment): basis of mobility region from pBR322
   6955..6973    +  enhancer       CMV enhancer (fragment): human cytomegalovirus immediate early enhancer
   6998..7064    +  CDS            small t antigen (fragment): SV40 (simian virus 40) small t antigen
   7071..684     +  promoter       EF-1α promoter (across the origin): strong constitutive promoter for human elongation factor EF-1α
