[The description below was written by a language model from this plasmid's Addgene catalogue record and pLannotate feature annotations shown in this document.]
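Description:
pEF1-EGFP-fibrillarin-FRT is a mammalian expression plasmid built on Invitrogen's pEF5 FRT-type backbone, designed for FLP recombinase-mediated integration of an EGFP-tagged human fibrillarin transgene into a genomic FRT site. It is maintained in E. coli as a high-copy plasmid through a ColE1/pUC-type origin and is selected with ampicillin via the β-lactamase gene. The annotation also shows small backbone remnants (fragments of an f1 origin, lac promoter/operator region, bom and ble) that have no evident role in the design.

The expression cassette is driven by the strong constitutive human EF-1α promoter, followed by a T7 promoter that also serves as a sequencing primer site. EGFP is placed at the N terminus and joined through a short multiple-cloning-site-derived linker to the coding sequence of FBL, the nucleolar S-adenosylmethionine-dependent methyltransferase involved in 2'-O-methylation and processing of pre-rRNA. A backbone V5 epitope sequence lies downstream of FBL, but the record does not indicate whether it is translated in frame with the fusion; the tag listed by the depositor is EGFP only. Transcripts terminate at the bovine growth hormone polyadenylation signal.

Downstream sits a single FRT site directly preceding a hygromycin resistance coding sequence with an SV40 poly(A) signal, and no complete promoter is annotated upstream of it. In this type of system, hygromycin resistance is typically gained only when FLP-mediated recombination places the gene behind a promoter resident at the genomic FRT locus, so selection enriches for single-copy, site-specific integrants. The construct suits generation of stable isogenic cell lines with a fluorescent nucleolar marker for live-cell imaging, consistent with the associated work on density imaging of nuclear compartments.
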