Addgene plasmid #247341: pEF1-EGFP-fibrillarin-FRT
Purpose: FLP/FRT based mammalian expression vector for EGFP-fibrillarin driven by EF1α promoter.
Depositing lab: Kazuhiro Maeshima. Depositing organization: National Institute of Genetics. Publication: Density imaging of heterochromatin in live cells using orientation-independent-DIC microscopy. Imai R, Nozaki T, Tani T, Kaizu K, Hibino K, Ide S, Tamura S, Takahashi K, Shribak M, Maeshima K. Mol Biol Cell. 2017 Nov 7;28(23):3349-3359. doi: 10.1091/mbc.E17-06-0359. Epub 2017 Aug 23. PubMed 28835378.
Backbone
  Vector backbone: pEF5
  Backbone manufacturer: Invitrogen, Cat#V602020
  Vector type: Mammalian Expression
  Selectable markers: Hygromycin
Growth in bacteria
  Bacterial resistance: Ampicillin, 100 μg/mL
  Growth temperature: 37°C
  Growth strain: DH5alpha
  Copy number: High Copy
Gene/Insert
  Gene/Insert name: fibrillarin (FBL)
  Species: H. sapiens (human)
  Insert size (bp): 1730
  Entrez Gene: FBL (a.k.a. FIB, FLRN, Nop1, RNU3IP1)
  Promoter: EF1α
  Tag / fusion protein: EGFP (N terminal on insert)
  Cloning method: Other
  Sequencing primers: 5′ T7 or EF1a
Terms and licenses: Academic/Nonprofit Terms; Industry Terms: Not Available to Industry
Depositor comments: The depositor confirms that discrepancies between the depositor's sequence and Addgene's sequences have no functional consequences.
How to cite: pEF1-EGFP-fibrillarin-FRT was a gift from Kazuhiro Maeshima (Addgene plasmid # 247341 ; http://n2t.net/addgene:247341 ; RRID:Addgene_247341)
